>Addgene plasmid #206414 | pEGFP-C1-hEFA6C | addgene full sequence | sequence record 410649 | Addgene NGS Result
ATAGTAATCAATTACGGGGTCATTAGTTCATAGCCCATATATGGAGTTCCGCGTTACATAACTTACGGTA
AATGGCCCGCCTGGCTGACCGCCCAACGACCCCCGCCCATTGACGTCAATAATGACGTATGTTCCCATAG
TAACGCCAATAGGGACTTTCCATTGACGTCAATGGGTGGAGTATTTACGGTAAACTGCCCACTTGGCAGT
ACATCAAGTGTATCATATGCCAAGTACGCCCCCTATTGACGTCAATGACGGTAAATGGCCCGCCTGGCAT
TATGCCCAGTACATGACCTTATGGGACTTTCCTACTTGGCAGTACATCTACGTATTAGTCATCGCTATTA
CCATGGTGATGCGGTTTTGGCAGTACATCAATGGGCGTGGATAGCGGTTTGACTCACGGGGATTTCCAAG
TCTCCACCCCATTGACGTCAATGGGAGTTTGTTTTGGCACCAAAATCAACGGGACTTTCCAAAATGTCGT
AACAACTCCGCCCCATTGACGCAAATGGGCGGTAGGCGTGTACGGTGGGAGGTCTATATAAGCAGAGCTG
GTTTAGTGAACCGTCAGATCCGCTAGCGCTACCGGTCGCCACCATGGTGAGCAAGGGCGAGGAGCTGTTC
ACCGGGGTGGTGCCCATCCTGGTCGAGCTGGACGGCGACGTAAACGGCCACAAGTTCAGCGTGTCCGGCG
AGGGCGAGGGCGATGCCACCTACGGCAAGCTGACCCTGAAGTTCATCTGCACCACCGGCAAGCTGCCCGT
GCCCTGGCCCACCCTCGTGACCACCCTGACCTACGGCGTGCAGTGCTTCAGCCGCTACCCCGACCACATG
AAGCAGCACGACTTCTTCAAGTCCGCCATGCCCGAAGGCTACGTCCAGGAGCGCACCATCTTCTTCAAGG
ACGACGGCAACTACAAGACCCGCGCCGAGGTGAAGTTCGAGGGCGACACCCTGGTGAACCGCATCGAGCT
GAAGGGCATCGACTTCAAGGAGGACGGCAACATCCTGGGGCACAAGCTGGAGTACAACTACAACAGCCAC
AACGTCTATATCATGGCCGACAAGCAGAAGAACGGCATCAAGGTGAACTTCAAGATCCGCCACAACATCG
AGGACGGCAGCGTGCAGCTCGCCGACCACTACCAGCAGAACACCCCCATCGGCGACGGCCCCGTGCTGCT
GCCCGACAACCACTACCTGAGCACCCAGTCCGCCCTGAGCAAAGACCCCAACGAGAAGCGCGATCACATG
GTCCTGCTGGAGTTCGTGACCGCCGCCGGGATCACTCTCGGCATGGACGAGCTGTACAAGTCCGGACTCA
GATCTACCATGGAGGAGGACAAGCTCTTATCTGCAGTGCCTGAGGAAGGCGATGCCACCCGTGACCCCGG
TCCAGAGCCTGAAGAGGAGCCAGGGGTCCGGAATGGGATGGCCAGTGAGGGCCTGAACAGCAGCCTCTGC
AGCCCAGGGCACGAGCGAAGGGGCACCCCAGCGGACACTGAGGAACCCACGAAGGACCCAGATGTGGCCT
TCCATGGCCTCAGCCTTGGCCTCTCTCTCACCAATGGCCTAGCCCTGGGGCCAGACTTGAACATTCTGGA
AGATTCAGCGGAGTCCAGGCCCTGGAGGGCTGGCGTGCTGGCAGAGGGGGACAATGCTTCCAGGAGCCTC
TACCCAGATGCTGAGGACCCTCAGCTGGGGTTGGATGGTCCCGGGGAGCCAGATGTGCGGGATGGCTTCA
GCGCCACGTTTGAGAAGATTCTGGAGTCAGAGCTGCTGCGGGGCACCCAGTACAGCAGCCTCGACTCCCT
AGACGGGCTGAGCCTCACGGATGAGAGCGACAGCTGCGTCAGCTTCGAGGCCCCCCTCACACCCCTCATC
CAGCAGCGGGCCCGTGACAGCCCTGAGCCAGGGGCTGGGTTGGGCATTGGGGACATGGCGTTTGAGGGGG
ACATGGGGGCGGCTGGTGGTGATGGGGAGCTGGGCAGCCCCCTGCGGCGCTCCATCTCCAGCAGCCGCTC
TGAGAATGTCCTGAGCCGCCTGTCTCTCATGGCCATGCCCAATGGATTCCATGAAGATGGCCCTCAGGGC
CCAGGGGGGGATGAGGATGATGATGAGGAGGACACGGACAAGTTGCTGAACTCAGCCAGTGACCCCAGCC
TGAAGGATGGCCTGTCAGACTCAGACTCTGAGCTCAGCAGCTCGGAGGGGTTGGAGCCTGGTAGTGCAGA
CCCTCTGGCCAACGGGTGCCAGGGGGTCAGTGAAGCTGCTCATCGGCTGGCACGCCGTCTCTACCACCTC
GAGGGCTTCCAGCGCTGTGATGTGGCCCGGCAGCTGGGCAAGAACAACGAGTTTAGCAGGCTGGTGGCCG
GGGAGTACCTCAGTTTCTTCGACTTCTCGGGCTTGACTCTGGACGGAGCACTCAGAACATTCTTGAAGGC
CTTCCCGCTGATGGGGGAGACACAAGAGCGTGAGCGGGTCCTCACACACTTCTCCCGCCGGTACTGCCAG
TGCAACCCTGATGACAGCACTTCGGAAGATGGGATCCACACGCTCACCTGTGCCCTGATGCTGCTCAACA
CGGACCTGCACGGCCACAACATTGGCAAAAAGATGTCCTGTCAGCAATTCATTGCCAACTTGGACCAGCT
GAATGATGGCCAAGACTTTGCCAAAGACCTGCTGAAGACCCTTTACAACTCCATCAAGAATGAAAAGCTG
GAATGGGCCATTGATGAGGATGAGCTGAGGAAATCCCTGTCTGAGCTGGTGGATGACAAGTTCGGGACAG
GCACGAAGAAGGTGACGCGAATCCTGGATGGTGGCAACCCCTTCCTGGATGTCCCACAGGCGCTCAGTGC
CACCACCTACAAGCACGGCGTCCTGACCCGGAAGACTCACGCTGACATGGATGGCAAGAGGACGCCCCGT
GGGAGGCGTGGCTGGAAGAAATTCTACGCAGTGCTCAAAGGGACCATCCTGTACCTGCAGAAGGATGAGT
ACAGGCCTGACAAAGCTCTATCGGAGGGTGACCTGAAGAACGCCATTCGCGTGCATCACGCTCTGGCCAC
CAGGGCCTCTGACTACAGCAAGAAGTCCAACGTGCTGAAGCTTAAGACAGCCGACTGGAGGGTATTCCTC
TTCCAGGCACCGAGCAAGGAAGAAATGCTGTCCTGGATCCTCAGGATCAACCTGGTGGCAGCCATCTTCT
CTGCCCCGGCCTTCCCAGCCGCTGTCAGCTCCATGAAGAAGTTCTGTCGGCCCCTGCTGCCCTCCTGCAC
CACCCGCCTCTGCCAGGAGGAGCAACTGCGGTCTCATGAGAATAAGTTGAGGCAGCTGACTGCGGAGCTG
GCCGAACACAGGTGTCACCCAGTCGAGAGGGGCATCAAGTCCAAGGAGGCCGAGGAGTACCGGTTGAAGG
AGCACTATCTCACCTTCGAGAAAAGCCGTTATGAGACCTATATCCACCTCCTGGCTATGAAAATCAAAGT
GGGCTCAGATGATCTGGAGCGGATTGAGGCCCGGCTGGCCACTCTGGAAGGGGATGACCCTTCTCTCCGG
AAGACACATTCAAGCCCTGCCCTCAGCCAGGGCCATGTGACTGGCAGCAAAACCACAAAGGATGCCACTG
GGCCTGATACTTAGGAATTCTGCAGTCGACGGTACCGCGGGCCCGGGATCCACCGGATCTAGATAACTGA
TCATAATCAGCCATACCACATTTGTAGAGGTTTTACTTGCTTTAAAAAACCTCCCACACCTCCCCCTGAA
CCTGAAACATAAAATGAATGCAATTGTTGTTGTTAACTTGTTTATTGCAGCTTATAATGGTTACAAATAA
AGCAATAGCATCACAAATTTCACAAATAAAGCATTTTTTTCACTGCATTCTAGTTGTGGTTTGTCCAAAC
TCATCAATGTATCTTAACGCGTAAATTGTAAGCGTTAATATTTTGTTAAAATTCGCGTTAAATTTTTGTT
AAATCAGCTCATTTTTTAACCAATAGGCCGAAATCGGCAAAATCCCTTATAAATCAAAAGAATAGACCGA
GATAGGGT
[37 nt withheld, positions 4069-4105]
AAAGAACGTGGACTCCAACGTCAAAGG
[49 nt withheld, positions 4133-4181]
T
[91 nt withheld, positions 4183-4273]
G
[124 nt withheld, positions 4275-4398]
CAGGTGGCACTTTTCGGGGAAATGTGCGCGGAACCCCTATTTGTTTATTTTTCTAAATACATTCAAATAT
GTATCCGCTCATGAGACAATAACCCTGATAAATGCTTCAATAATATTGAAAAAGGAAGAGTCCTGAGGCG
GAAAGAACCAGCTGTGGAATGTGTGTCAGTTAGGGTGTGGAAAGTCCCCAGGCTCCCCAGCAGGCAGAAG
TATGCAAAGCATGCATCTCAATTAGTCAGCAACCAGGTGTGGAAAGTCCCCAGGCTCCCCAGCAGGCAGA
AGTATGCAAAGCATGCATCTCAATTAGTCAGCAACCATAGTCCCGCCCCTAACTCCGCCCATCCCGCCCC
TAACTCCGCCCAGTTCCGCCCATTCTCCGCCCCATGGCTGACTAATTTTTTTTATTTATGCAGAGGCCGA
GGCCGCCTCGGCCTCTGAGCTATTCCAGAAGTAGTGAGGAGGCTTTTTTGGAGGCCTAGGCTTTTGCAAA
GATCGATCAAGAGACAGGATGAGGATCGTTTCGCATGATTGAACAAGATGGATTGCACGCAGGTTCTCCG
GCCGCTTGGGTGGAGAGGCTATTCGGCTATGACTGGGCACAACAGACAATCGGCTGCTCTGATGCCGCCG
TGTTCCGGCTGTCAGCGCAGGGGCGCCCGGTTCTTTTTGTCAAGACCGACCTGTCCGGTGCCCTGAATGA
ACTGCAAGACGAGGCAGCGCGGCTATCGTGGCTGGCCACGACGGGCGTTCCTTGCGCAGCTGTGCTCGAC
GTTGTCACTGAAGCGGGAAGGGACTGGCTGCTATTGGGCGAAGTGCCGGGGCAGGATCTCCTGTCATCTC
ACCTTGCTCCTGCCGAGAAAGTATCCATCATGGCTGATGCAATGCGGCGGCTGCATACGCTTGATCCGGC
TACCTGCCCATTCGACCACCAAGCGAAACATCGCATCGAGCGAGCACGTACTCGGATGGAAGCCGGTCTT
GTCGATCAGGATGATCTGGACGAAGAGCATCAGGGGCTCGCGCCAGCCGAACTGTTCGCCAGGCTCAAGG
CGAGCATGCCCGACGGCGAGGATCTCGTCGTGACCCATGGCGATGCCTGCTTGCCGAATATCATGGTGGA
AAATGGCCGCTTTTCTGGATTCATCGACTGTGGCCGGCTGGGTGTGGCGGACCGCTATCAGGACATAGCG
TTGGCTACCCGTGATATTGCTGAAGAGCTTGGCGGCGAATGGGCTGACCGCTTCCTCGTGCTTTACGGTA
TCGCCGCTCCCGATTCGCAGCGCATCGCCTTCTATCGCCTTCTTGACGAGTTCTTCTGAGCGGGACTCTG
GGGTTCGAAATGACCGACCAAGCGACGCCCAACCTGCCATCACGAGATTTCGATTCCACCGCCGCCTTCT
ATGAAAGGTTGGGCTTCGGAATCGTTTTCCGGGACGCCGGCTGGATGATCCTCCAGCGCGGGGATCTCAT
GCTGGAGTTCTTCGCCCACCCTAGGGGGAGGCTAACTGAAACACGGAAGGAGACAATACCGGAAGGAACC
CGCGCTATGACGGCAATAAAAAGACAGAATAAAACGCACGGTGTTGGGTCGTTTGTTCATAAACGCGGGG
TTCGGTCCCAGGGCTGGCACTCTGTCGATACCCCACCGAGACCCCATTGGGGCCAATACGCCCGCGTTTC
TTCCTTTTCCCCACCCCACCCCCCAAGTTCGGGTGAAGGCCCAGGGCTCGCAGCCAACGTCGGGGCGGCA
GGCCCTGCCATAGCCTCAGGTTACTCATATATACTTTAGATTGATTTAAAACTTCATTTTTAATTTAAAA
GGATCTAGGTGAAGATCCTTTTTGATAATCTCATGACCAAAATCCCTTAACGTGAGTTTTCGTTCCACTG
AGCGTCAGACCCCGTAGAAAAGATCAAAGGATCTTCTTGAGATCCTTTTTTTCTGCGCGTAATCTGCTGC
TTGCAAACAAAAAAACCACCGCTACCAGCGGTGGTTTGTTTGCCGGATCAAGAGCTACCAACTCTTTTTC
CGAAGGTAACTGGCTTCAGCAGAGCGCAGATACCAAATACTGTTCTTCTAGTGTAGCCGTAGTTAGGCCA
CCACTTCAAGAACTCTGTAGCACCGCCTACATACCTCGCTCTGCTAATCCTGTTACCAGTGGCTGCTGCC
AGTGGCGATAAGTCGTGTCTTACCGGGTTGGACTCAAGACGATAGTTACCGGATAAGGCGCAGCGGTCGG
GCTGAACGGGGGGTTCGTGCACACAGCCCAGCTTGGAGCGAACGACCTACACCGAACTGAGATACCTACA
GCGTGAGCTATGAGAAAGCGCCACGCTTCCCGAAGGGAGAAAGGCGGACAGGTATCCGGTAAGCGGCAGG
GTCGGAACAGGAGAGCGCACGAGGGAGCTTCCAGGGGGAAACGCCTGGTATCTTTATAGTCCTGTCGGGT
TTCGCCACCTCTGACTTGAGCGTCGATTTTTGTGATGCTCGTCAGGGGGGCGGAGCCTATGGAAAAACGC
CAGCAACGCGGCCTTTTTACGGTTCCTGGCCTTTTGCTGGCCTTTTGCTCACATGTTCTTTCCTGCGTTA
TCCCCTGATTCTGTGGATAACCGTATTACCGCCATGCATTAGTTATTA
Features (pLannotate 1.2.2; 15 found; start..end, strand, type, name):
     52..355     +  enhancer       CMV enhancer: human cytomegalovirus immediate early enhancer
    356..559     +  promoter       CMV promoter: human cytomegalovirus (CMV) immediate early promoter
    604..1320    +  CDS            EGFP: EGFP is a basic (constitutively fluorescent) green fluorescent protein published in 1996, derived from Aequorea victoria. It is reported to be a rapidly-maturing weak dimer with moderate acid sensitivity.
   1339..3651    +  CDS            PSD2: PSD2_HUMAN - Also known as EFA6C. Experimental evidence at transcript level: Swiss-Prot protein existence level 2. From Homo sapiens (Human).
   3655..3691    +  misc_feature   MCS (fragment): multiple cloning site
   3708..3792    +  CDS            large T antigen (fragment): large T antigen from SV40 (simian virus 40)
   3815..3936    +  polyA_signal   SV40 poly(A) signal: SV40 polyadenylation signal
   3970..4398    -  rep_origin     f1 ori (sequence partly withheld): f1 bacteriophage origin of replication; arrow indicates direction of (+) strand synthesis
   4425..4529    +  promoter       AmpR promoter: bla
   4531..4888    +  promoter       SV40 promoter: SV40 enhancer and early promoter
   4923..5717    +  CDS            NeoR/KanR: aminoglycoside phosphotransferase from Tn5; aph(3')-II (or nptII); confers resistance to neomycin, kanamycin, and G418 (Geneticin®)
   5738..5890    +  CDS            ble (fragment): BLE_KLEPN - Experimental evidence at protein level: Swiss-Prot protein existence level 1. Binding protein with a strong affinity to the bleomycin family of antibiotics. Binds to CL990; an antimitotic-antibiotic compound. From Klebsiella pneumoniae.
   5949..5996    +  polyA_signal   HSV TK poly(A) signal: herpes simplex virus thymidine kinase polyadenylation signal (Cole and Stacy, 1985)
   6087..6103    -  polyA_signal   bGH poly(A) signal (fragment): bovine growth hormone polyadenylation signal
   6325..6913    +  rep_origin     ori: high-copy-number ColE1/pMB1/pBR322/pUC origin of replication
