[The description below was written by a language model from this plasmid's Addgene catalogue record and pLannotate feature annotations shown in this document.]
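Description:
pEGFP-C1-hEFA6C is a mammalian expression plasmid of about 7.0 kb, built on the pEGFP-C1 backbone, that produces human EFA6C (the product of the PSD2 gene) fused at its N terminus to EGFP. It is maintained in E. coli as a high-copy plasmid through a ColE1/pUC-type origin and selected with kanamycin. It also carries an f1 origin, a standard backbone element that permits single-stranded DNA production. The resistance gene is the Tn5 aminoglycoside phosphotransferase (NeoR/KanR), which sits behind tandem bacterial (bla) and SV40 early promoters and is followed by an HSV TK polyadenylation signal. This arrangement gives kanamycin resistance in bacteria and allows G418 selection of stably transfected mammalian cells.

The expression cassette is driven by the human cytomegalovirus immediate early enhancer and promoter. The EGFP coding sequence comes first, followed after a short linker by the PSD2/EFA6C open reading frame, then a remnant of the multiple cloning site and an SV40 polyadenylation signal. The insert was introduced by restriction cloning, but the record does not state which sites were used. The short hits annotated as large T antigen, ble and bGH poly(A) are fragments and are probably residual backbone sequence rather than functional parts.

EFA6 family proteins are guanine nucleotide exchange factors for the small GTPase Arf6. The associated publication concerns EFA6-mediated activation of Arf6 and its targeting to the Flemming body during cytokinesis. The stated purpose is mammalian expression of hEFA6C, and the green fluorescent fusion is suited to following the protein's localisation in transfected cells.
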