Addgene plasmid #206414: pEGFP-C1-hEFA6C
Purpose: Mammalian expression of hEFA6C
Depositing lab: Kazuhisa Nakayama & Hye-Won Shin. Depositing organization: Kyoto University, Graduate School of Pharmaceutical Sciences. Publication: EFA6 activates Arf6 and participates in its targeting to the Flemming body during cytokinesis. Ueda T, Hanai A, Takei T, Kubo K, Ohgi M, Sakagami H, Takahashi S, Shin HW, Nakayama K. FEBS Lett. 2013 Jun 5;587(11):1617-23. doi: 10.1016/j.febslet.2013.03.042. Epub 2013 Apr 18. PubMed 23603394.
Backbone
  Vector backbone: pEGFP-C1
  Vector type: Mammalian Expression
Growth in bacteria
  Bacterial resistance: Kanamycin, 50 μg/mL
  Growth temperature: 37°C
  Growth strain: DH5alpha
  Copy number: High Copy
Gene/Insert
  Gene/Insert name: EFA6C
  Species: H. sapiens (human)
  Entrez Gene: PSD2 (a.k.a. DKFZp761B0514)
  Tag / fusion protein: EGFP (N terminal on backbone)
  Cloning method: Restriction Enzyme; 5′ cloning site unknown (unknown if destroyed)
Terms and licenses: Academic/Nonprofit Terms; Industry Terms: Not Available to Industry
How to cite: pEGFP-C1-hEFA6C was a gift from Kazuhisa Nakayama & Hye-Won Shin (Addgene plasmid # 206414 ; http://n2t.net/addgene:206414 ; RRID:Addgene_206414)
